Addgene plasmid #65291: pCDH_SBP-mCherry-Ecadherin
Purpose: Ecadherin reporter only (no hook) (RUSH system)
Depositing lab: Franck Perez. Depositing organization: Institut Curie. Publication: Synchronization of secretory protein traffic in populations of cells. Boncompain G, Divoux S, Gareil N, de Forges H, Lescure A, Latreche L, Mercanti V, Jollivet F, Raposo G, Perez F. Nat Methods. 2012 Mar 11;9(5):493-8. doi: 10.1038/nmeth.1928. PubMed 22406856.
Backbone
  Vector backbone: pCDH-CMV-MCS-EF1-puro
  Backbone manufacturer: system biosciences
  Vector type: Lentiviral
  Selectable markers: Puromycin
Growth in bacteria
  Bacterial resistance: Ampicillin, 100 μg/mL
  Growth temperature: 37°C
  Growth strain: Stbl3
  Copy number: High Copy
Gene/Insert
  Gene/Insert name: Ecadherin
  Species: M. musculus (mouse)
  Promoter: CMV
  Tag / fusion protein: IL-2 Signal Sequence and Streptavidin Binding Protein (SBP) (N terminal on insert); mCherry (N terminal on insert)
  Cloning method: Unknown
  Sequencing primers: 5′ CMV Forward; 3′ SV40pA-R
Terms and licenses: Academic/Nonprofit Terms; Industry Terms: Not Available to Industry
Depositor comments: luminal tagging
How to cite: pCDH_SBP-mCherry-Ecadherin was a gift from Franck Perez (Addgene plasmid # 65291 ; http://n2t.net/addgene:65291 ; RRID:Addgene_65291)
