[The description below was written by a language model from this plasmid's Addgene catalogue record and pLannotate feature annotations shown in this document.]
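Description:
pCDH_SBP-mCherry-Ecadherin is a lentiviral transfer plasmid built on the pCDH-CMV-MCS-EF1-puro backbone, carrying a fluorescent E-cadherin reporter for the RUSH (retention using selective hooks) secretory trafficking system. It is propagated in E. coli through a high-copy ColE1/pUC-type origin with ampicillin selection (AmpR). The viral portion has a chimeric RSV promoter fused to a truncated HIV-1 5' LTR, followed by the Ψ packaging signal, a gag fragment, the Rev response element, an env fragment and the cPPT/CTS. Downstream, a WPRE sits before a second truncated LTR and an SV40 poly(A) signal, and an SV40 origin is also annotated. These elements allow the genomic RNA to be transcribed, exported, packaged and integrated when packaging functions are supplied in trans.

The payload is driven by the CMV promoter, preceded by a fragment of the CMV enhancer. It encodes a human IL-2 signal sequence, a streptavidin binding peptide (SBP), mCherry and mouse E-cadherin (Cdh1, annotated as a fragment). SBP is listed in the catalogue entry but was not picked up as a separate feature; it presumably lies in the gap between the signal peptide and mCherry. The depositor notes luminal tagging, meaning the SBP and mCherry face the lumen of the secretory pathway. A second cassette uses the EF-1α core promoter with an HTLV-1 LTR segment to express puromycin N-acetyltransferase for selection of transduced mammalian cells.

In RUSH, an SBP-tagged reporter is held in a donor compartment by a streptavidin-fused hook and released synchronously on biotin addition. This construct contains the reporter only, with no hook. It would therefore suit combination with a separately expressed hook, or use as an unretained control.
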