Features (pLannotate 1.2.2; 30 found; start..end, strand, type, name):
      6..227     +  promoter       RSV promoter: Rous sarcoma virus enhancer/promoter
    234..414     +  LTR            5' LTR (truncated): truncated 5' long terminal repeat (LTR) from HIV-1
    458..583     +  misc_feature   HIV-1 Ψ: packaging signal of human immunodeficiency virus type 1
    567..905     +  CDS            HIV-1 gag (fragment): gag protein from human immunodeficiency virus 1; gag
   1025..1361    +  ncRNA          RRE: Accession: RF00036 - HIV Rev response element
   1397..1786    +  CDS            env (fragment): ENV_HV1H2 - Experimental evidence at protein level: Swiss-Prot protein existence level 1. [Transmembrane protein gp41]: Acts as a class I viral fusion protein. Under the current model, the protein has at least 3 conformational states: pre-fusion native state, pre-hairpin intermediate state, and post-fusion hairpin state. During fusion of viral and target intracellular membranes, the coiled coil regions (heptad repeats) assume a trimer-of-hairpins structure, positioning the fusion peptide in close proximity to the C-terminal region of the ectodomain. The formation of this structure appears to d
   1798..1915    +  misc_feature   cPPT/CTS: central polypurine tract and central termination sequence of HIV-1
   1928..2004    +  enhancer       CMV enhancer (fragment): human cytomegalovirus immediate early enhancer
   2005..2208    +  promoter       CMV promoter: human cytomegalovirus (CMV) immediate early promoter
   2305..2363    +  sig_peptide    IL-2 signal sequence: human interleukin-2 signal sequence
   2485..3189    +  CDS            mCherry: mCherry is a basic (constitutively fluorescent) red fluorescent protein published in 2004, derived from Discosoma sp.. It is reported to be a very rapidly-maturing monomer with low acid sensitivity.
   3199..5382    +  CDS            Cdh1 (fragment): CADH1_MOUSE - Experimental evidence at protein level: Swiss-Prot protein existence level 1. (Microbial infection) Does not function as a receptor for L.monocytogenes internalin A (InlA); mutating a single surface-exposed residue confers receptor activity to this protein and promotes uptake of the bacteria. From Mus musculus (Mouse).
   5450..5661    +  promoter       EF-1α core promoter: core promoter for human elongation factor EF-1α
   5674..5942    +  LTR            5' LTR (truncated): truncated 5' long terminal repeat (LTR) from human T-cell leukemia virus (HTLV) type 1
   5969..6568    +  CDS            PuroR: puromycin N-acetyltransferase; pac from Streptomyces alboniger; confers resistance to puromycin
   6575..7163    +  misc_feature   WPRE: woodchuck hepatitis virus posttranscriptional regulatory element
   7158..7265    +  CDS            nef (fragment): NEF_SIVS4 - Experimental evidence at protein level: Swiss-Prot protein existence level 1. Interferes with TCR signaling from the cell membrane. Interacts with CD247/TCRZ (TCR zeta chain) and exert potent down- regulation of cell surface TCR/CD3 complexes. From Simian immunodeficiency virus (isolate F236/smH4) (SIV-sm) (Simian immunodeficiency virus sooty mangabey monkey).
   7290..7470    +  LTR            5' LTR (truncated): truncated 5' long terminal repeat (LTR) from HIV-1
   7542..7663    +  polyA_signal   SV40 poly(A) signal: SV40 polyadenylation signal
   7682..7817    +  rep_origin     SV40 ori: SV40 origin of replication
   7879..7895    -  protein_bind   lac operator: The lac repressor binds to the lac operator to inhibit transcription in E. coli. This inhibition can be relieved by adding lactose or isopropyl-β-D-thiogalactopyranoside (IPTG). lac repressor encoded by lacI
   7903..7933    -  promoter       lac promoter: promoter for the E. coli lac operon
   7948..7969    -  protein_bind   CAP binding site: CAP binding activates transcription in the presence of cAMP. E. coli catabolite activator protein
   7982..8074    -  CDS            lacI (fragment): lac repressor; lacI; The lac repressor binds to the lac operator to inhibit transcription in E. coli. This inhibition can be relieved by adding lactose or isopropyl-β-D-thiogalactopyranoside (IPTG).
   8257..8845    -  rep_origin     ori: high-copy-number ColE1/pMB1/pBR322/pUC origin of replication
   9016..9876    -  CDS            AmpR: β-lactamase; bla; confers resistance to ampicillin, carbenicillin, and related antibiotics
   9877..9981    -  promoter       AmpR promoter: bla
  10076..10111   +  CDS            rop (fragment): Rop protein, which maintains plasmids at low copy number; rop
  10213..10312   +  misc_feature   bom (fragment): basis of mobility region from pBR322
  10318..10472   -  CDS            lacZα (fragment): LacZα fragment of β-galactosidase; lacZ fragment
>Addgene plasmid #65291 | pCDH_SBP-mCherry-Ecadherin | depositor full sequence | sequence record 120707 | pCDH_SBP-mCherry-Ecadherin sequence 10480 bps
ACGCGTGTAGTCTTATGCAATACTCTTGTAGTCTTGCAACATGGTAACGATGAGTTAGCAACATGCCTTA
CAAGGAGAGAAAAAGCACCGTGCATGCCGATTGGTGGAAGTAAGGTGGTACGATCGTGCCTTATTAGGAA
GGCAACAGACGGGTCTGACATGGATTGGACGAACCACTGAATTGCCGCATTGCAGAGATATTGTATTTAA
GTGCCTAGCTCGATACAATAAACGGGTCTCTCTGGTTAGACCAGATCTGAGCCTGGGAGCTCTCTGGCTA
ACTAGGGAACCCACTGCTTAAGCCTCAATAAAGCTTGCCTTGAGTGCTTCAAGTAGTGTGTGCCCGTCTG
TTGTGTGACTCTGGTAACTAGAGATCCCTCAGACCCTTTTAGTCAGTGTGGAAAATCTCTAGCAGTGGCG
CCCGAACAGGGACCTGAAAGCGAAAGGGAAACCAGAGCTCTCTCGACGCAGGACTCGGCTTGCTGAAGCG
CGCACGGCAAGAGGCGAGGGGCGGCGACTGGTGAGTACGCCAAAAATTTTGACTAGCGGAGGCTAGAAGG
AGAGAGATGGGTGCGAGAGCGTCAGTATTAAGCGGGGGAGAATTAGATCGCGATGGGAAAAAATTCGGTT
AAGGCCAGGGGGAAAGAAAAAATATAAATTAAAACATATAGTATGGGCAAGCAGGGAGCTAGAACGATTC
GCAGTTAATCCTGGCCTGTTAGAAACATCAGAAGGCTGTAGACAAATACTGGGACAGCTACAACCATCCC
TTCAGACAGGATCAGAAGAACTTAGATCATTATATAATACAGTAGCAACCCTCTATTGTGTGCATCAAAG
GATAGAGATAAAAGACACCAAGGAAGCTTTAGACAAGATAGAGGAAGAGCAAAACAAAAGTAAGACCACC
GCACAGCAAGCGGCCACTGATCTTCAGACCTGGAGGAGGAGATATGAGGGACAATTGGAGAAGTGAATTA
TATAAATATAAAGTAGTAAAAATTGAACCATTAGGAGTAGCACCCACCAAGGCAAAGAGAAGAGTGGTGC
AGAGAGAAAAAAGAGCAGTGGGAATAGGAGCTTTGTTCCTTGGGTTCTTGGGAGCAGCAGGAAGCACTAT
GGGCGCAGCCTCAATGACGCTGACGGTACAGGCCAGACAATTATTGTCTGGTATAGTGCAGCAGCAGAAC
AATTTGCTGAGGGCTATTGAGGCGCAACAGCATCTGTTGCAACTCACAGTCTGGGGCATCAAGCAGCTCC
AGGCAAGAATCCTGGCTGTGGAAAGATACCTAAAGGATCAACAGCTCCTGGGGATTTGGGGTTGCTCTGG
AAAACTCATTTGCACCACTGCTGTGCCTTGGAATGCTAGTTGGAGTAATAAATCTCTGGAACAGATTGGA
ATCACACGACCTGGATGGAGTGGGACAGAGAAATTAACAATTACACAAGCTTAATACACTCCTTAATTGA
AGAATCGCAAAACCAGCAAGAAAAGAATGAACAAGAATTATTGGAATTAGATAAATGGGCAAGTTTGTGG
AATTGGTTTAACATAACAAATTGGCTGTGGTATATAAAATTATTCATAATGATAGTAGGAGGCTTGGTAG
GTTTAAGAATAGTTTTTGCTGTACTTTCTATAGTGAATAGAGTTAGGCAGGGATATTCACCATTATCGTT
TCAGACCCACCTCCCAACCCCGAGGGGACCCGACAGGCCCGAAGGAATAGAAGAAGAAGGTGGAGAGAGA
GACAGAGACAGATCCATTCGATTAGTGAACGGATCTCGACGGTTAACTTTTAAAAGAAAAGGGGGGATTG
GGGGGTACAGTGCAGGGGAAAGAATAGTAGACATAATAGCAACAGACATACAAACTAAAGAATTACAAAA
ACAAATTACAAAAATTCAAAATTTTATCGATACTAGTATTATGCCCAGTACATGACCTTATGGGACTTTC
CTACTTGGCAGTACATCTACGTATTAGTCATCGCTATTACCATGGTGATGCGGTTTTGGCAGTACATCAA
TGGGCGTGGATAGCGGTTTGACTCACGGGGATTTCCAAGTCTCCACCCCATTGACGTCAATGGGAGTTTG
TTTTGGCACCAAAATCAACGGGACTTTCCAAAATGTCGTAACAACTCCGCCCCATTGACGCAAATGGGCG
GTAGGCGTGTACGGTGGGAGGTCTATATAAGCAGAGCTCGTTTAGTGAACCGTCAGATCGCCTGGAGACG
CCATCCACGCTGTTTTGACCTCCATAGAAGATTCTAGAGCTAGCACCGGTGGATCCGGCGCGCCATGTAC
AGGATGCAACTCCTGTCTTGCATTGCACTAAGTCTTGCACTTGTCACGAATTCCGACGAGAAGACCACTG
GTTGGCGAGGTGGACACGTTGTTGAAGGACTGGCTGGGGAACTTGAACAACTTCGTGCACGACTGGAGCA
TCACCCACAAGGTCAACGTGAACCACCTGCAGGTGTGAGCAAGGGCGAGGAGGATAACATGGCCATCATC
AAGGAGTTCATGCGCTTCAAGGTGCACATGGAGGGCTCCGTGAACGGCCACGAGTTCGAGATCGAGGGCG
AGGGCGAGGGCCGCCCCTACGAGGGCACCCAGACCGCCAAGCTGAAGGTGACCAAGGGTGGCCCCCTGCC
CTTCGCCTGGGACATCCTGTCCCCTCAGTTCATGTACGGCTCCAAGGCCTACGTGAAGCACCCCGCCGAC
ATCCCCGACTACTTGAAGCTGTCCTTCCCCGAGGGCTTCAAGTGGGAGCGCGTGATGAACTTCGAGGACG
GCGGCGTGGTGACCGTGACCCAGGACTCCTCCCTACAGGACGGCGAGTTCATCTACAAGGTGAAGCTGCG
CGGCACCAACTTCCCCTCCGACGGCCCCGTAATGCAGAAGAAGACCATGGGCTGGGAGGCCTCCTCCGAG
CGGATGTACCCCGAGGACGGCGCCCTGAAGGGCGAGATCAAGCAGAGGCTGAAGCTGAAGGACGGCGGCC
ACTACGACGCTGAGGTCAAGACCACCTACAAGGCCAAGAAGCCCGTGCAGCTGCCCGGCGCCTACAACGT
CAACATCAAGTTGGACATCACCTCCCACAACGAGGACTACACCATCGTGGAACAGTACGAACGCGCCGAG
GGCCGCCACTCCACCGGCGGCATGGACGAGCTGTACAAGGGCCGGCCAGACTGGGTCATCCCTCCCATCA
GCTGCCCCGAAAATGAAAAGGGTGAATTCCCAAAGAACCTGGTTCAGATCAAATCCAACAGGGACAAAGA
AACAAAGGTTTTCTACAGCATCACCGGCCAAGGAGCTGACAAACCCCCCGTTGGCGTTTTCATCATTGAG
AGGGAGACAGGCTGGCTGAAAGTGACACAGCCTCTGGATAGAGAAGCCATTGCCAAGTACATCCTCTATT
CTCATGCCGTGTCATCAAATGGGGAAGCGGTGGAGGATCCCATGGAGATAGTGATCACAGTGACAGATCA
GAATGACAACAGGCCAGAGTTTACCCAGGAGGTGTTTGAGGGATCCGTTGCAGAAGGCGCTGTTCCAGGA
ACCTCCGTGATGAAGGTCTCAGCCACCGATGCAGACGATGACGTCAACACCTACAACGCTGCCATCGCCT
ACACCATCGTCAGCCAGGATCCTGAGCTGCCTCACAAAAACATGTTCACTGTCAATAGGGACACCGGGGT
CATCAGTGTGCTCACCTCTGGGCTGGACCGAGAGAGTTACCCTACATACACTCTGGTGGTTCAGGCTGCT
GACCTTCAAGGCGAAGGCTTGAGCACAACAGCCAAGGCTGTGATCACTGTCAAGGATATTAATGACAACG
CTCCTGTCTTCAACCCGAGCACGTATCAGGGTCAAGTGCCTGAGAATGAGGTCAATGCCCGGATCGCCAC
ACTCAAAGTGACCGATGATGATGCCCCCAACACTCCGGCGTGGAAAGCTGTGTACACCGTAGTCAACGAT
CCTGACCAGCAGTTCGTTGTTGTCACAGACCCCACGACCAATGATGGCATTTTGAAAACAGCCAAGGGCT
TGGATTTTGAGGCCAAGCAGCAATACATCCTTCATGTGAGAGTGGAGAACGAGGAACCCTTTGAGGGGTC
TCTTGTCCCTTCCACAGCCACTGTCACTGTGGACGTGGTAGACGTGAATGAAGCCCCCATCTTTATGCCT
GCGGAGAGGAGAGTCGAAGTGCCCGAAGACTTTGGTGTGGGTCAGGAAATCACATCTTATACCGCTCGAG
AGCCGGACACGTTCATGGATCAGAAGATCACGTATCGGATTTGGAGGGACACTGCCAACTGGCTGGAGAT
TAACCCAGAGACTGGTGCCATTTTCACGCGCGCTGAGATGGACAGAGAAGACGCTGAGCATGTGAAGAAC
AGCACATATGTAGCTCTCATCATCGCCACAGATGATGGTTCACCCATTGCCACTGGCACGGGCACTCTTC
TCCTGGTCCTGTTAGACGTCAATGACAACGCTCCCATCCCAGAACCTCGAAACATGCAGTTCTGCCAGAG
GAACCCACAGCCTCATATCATCACCATCTTGGATCCAGACCTTCCCCCCAACACGTCCCCCTTTACTGCT
GAGCTAACCCATGGGGCCAGCGTCAACTGGACCATTGAGTATAATGACGCAGCTCAAGAATCTCTCATTT
TGCAACCAAGAAAGGACTTAGAGATTGGCGAATACAAAATCCATCTCAAGCTCGCGGATAACCAGAACAA
AGACCAGGTGACCACGTTGGACGTCCATGTGTGTGACTGTGAAGGGACGGTCAACAACTGCATGAAGGCG
GGAATCGTGGCAGCAGGATTGCAAGTTCCTGCCATCCTCGGAATCCTTGGAGGGATCCTCGCCCTGCTGA
TTCTGATCCTGCTGCTCCTACTGTTTCTACGGAGGAGAACGGTGGTCAAAGAGCCCCTGCTGCCACCAGA
TGATGATACCCGGGACAATGTGTATTACTATGATGAAGAAGGAGGTGGAGAAGAAGACCAGGACTTTGAT
TTGAGCCAGCTGCACAGGGGCCTGGATGCCCGACCGGAAGTGACTCGAAATGATGTGGCTCCCACCCTCA
TGAGCGTGCCCCAGTATCGTCCCCGTCCTGCCAATCCTGATGAAATTGGAAACTTCATCGATGAAAACCT
GAAGGCAGCCGACAGCGACCCCACGGCACCCCCTTACGACTCTCTGTTGGTGTTCGATTACGAGGGCAGT
GGTTCTGAAGCCGCTAGCCTGAGCTCACTGAACTCCTCTGAGTCGGATCAGGACCAGGACTACGATTATC
TGAACGAGTGGGGCAACCGATTCAAGAAGCTGGCGGACATGTACGGCGGTGGCGAAGACGACTAGGGCCT
CGAGGGCCAATTAATTAAGCGGCCGCGAAGGATCTGCGATCGCTCCGGTGCCCGTCAGTGGGCAGAGCGC
ACATCGCCCACAGTCCCCGAGAAGTTGGGGGGAGGGGTCGGCAATTGAACGGGTGCCTAGAGAAGGTGGC
GCGGGGTAAACTGGGAAAGTGATGTCGTGTACTGGCTCCGCCTTTTTCCCGAGGGTGGGGGAGAACCGTA
TATAAGTGCAGTAGTCGCCGTGAACGTTCTTTTTCGCAACGGGTTTGCCGCCAGAACACAGCTGAAGCTT
CGAGGGGCTCGCATCTCTCCTTCACGCGCCCGCCGCCCTACCTGAGGCCGCCATCCACGCCGGTTGAGTC
GCGTTCTGCCGCCTCCCGCCTGTGGTGCCTCCTGAACTGCGTCCGCCGTCTAGGTAAGTTTAAAGCTCAG
GTCGAGACCGGGCCTTTGTCCGGCGCTCCCTTGGAGCCTACCTAGACTCAGCCGGCTCTCCACGCTTTGC
CTGACCCTGCTTGCTCAACTCTACGTCTTTGTTTCGTTTTCTGTTCTGCGCCGTTACAGATCCAAGCTGT
GACCGGCGCCTACGCTAGATGACCGAGTACAAGCCCACGGTGCGCCTCGCCACCCGCGACGACGTCCCCA
GGGCCGTACGCACCCTCGCCGCCGCGTTCGCCGACTACCCCGCCACGCGCCACACCGTCGATCCGGACCG
CCACATCGAGCGGGTCACCGAGCTGCAAGAACTCTTCCTCACGCGCGTCGGGCTCGACATCGGCAAGGTG
TGGGTCGCGGACGACGGCGCCGCGGTGGCGGTCTGGACCACGCCGGAGAGCGTCGAAGCGGGGGCGGTGT
TCGCCGAGATCGGCCCGCGCATGGCCGAGTTGAGCGGTTCCCGGCTGGCCGCGCAGCAACAGATGGAAGG
CCTCCTGGCGCCGCACCGGCCCAAGGAGCCCGCGTGGTTCCTGGCCACCGTCGGCGTCTCGCCCGACCAC
CAGGGCAAGGGTCTGGGCAGCGCCGTCGTGCTCCCCGGAGTGGAGGCGGCCGAGCGCGCCGGGGTGCCCG
CCTTCCTGGAGACCTCCGCGCCCCGCAACCTCCCCTTCTACGAGCGGCTCGGCTTCACCGTCACCGCCGA
CGTCGAGGTGCCCGAAGGACCGCGCACCTGGTGCATGACCCGCAAGCCCGGTGCCTGAGTCGACAATCAA
CCTCTGGATTACAAAATTTGTGAAAGATTGACTGGTATTCTTAACTATGTTGCTCCTTTTACGCTATGTG
GATACGCTGCTTTAATGCCTTTGTATCATGCTATTGCTTCCCGTATGGCTTTCATTTTCTCCTCCTTGTA
TAAATCCTGGTTGCTGTCTCTTTATGAGGAGTTGTGGCCCGTTGTCAGGCAACGTGGCGTGGTGTGCACT
GTGTTTGCTGACGCAACCCCCACTGGTTGGGGCATTGCCACCACCTGTCAGCTCCTTTCCGGGACTTTCG
CTTTCCCCCTCCCTATTGCCACGGCGGAACTCATCGCCGCCTGCCTTGCCCGCTGCTGGACAGGGGCTCG
GCTGTTGGGCACTGACAATTCCGTGGTGTTGTCGGGGAAATCATCGTCCTTTCCTTGGCTGCTCGCCTGT
GTTGCCACCTGGATTCTGCGCGGGACGTCCTTCTGCTACGTCCCTTCGGCCCTCAATCCAGCGGACCTTC
CTTCCCGCGGCCTGCTGCCGGCTCTGCGGCCTCTTCCGCGTCTTCGCCTTCGCCCTCAGACGAGTCGGAT
CTCCCTTTGGGCCGCCTCCCCGCCTGGTACCTTTAAGACCAATGACTTACAAGGCAGCTGTAGATCTTAG
CCACTTTTTAAAAGAAAAGGGGGGACTGGAAGGGCTAATTCACTCCCAACGAAAATAAGATCTGCTTTTT
GCTTGTACTGGGTCTCTCTGGTTAGACCAGATCTGAGCCTGGGAGCTCTCTGGCTAACTAGGGAACCCAC
TGCTTAAGCCTCAATAAAGCTTGCCTTGAGTGCTTCAAGTAGTGTGTGCCCGTCTGTTGTGTGACTCTGG
TAACTAGAGATCCCTCAGACCCTTTTAGTCAGTGTGGAAAATCTCTAGCAGTAGTAGTTCATGTCATCTT
ATTATTCAGTATTTATAACTTGCAAAGAAATGAATATCAGAGAGTGAGAGGAACTTGTTTATTGCAGCTT
ATAATGGTTACAAATAAAGCAATAGCATCACAAATTTCACAAATAAAGCATTTTTTTCACTGCATTCTAG
TTGTGGTTTGTCCAAACTCATCAATGTATCTTATCATGTCTGGCTCTAGCTATCCCGCCCCTAACTCCGC
CCAGTTCCGCCCATTCTCCGCCCCATGGCTGACTAATTTTTTTTATTTATGCAGAGGCCGAGGCCGCCTC
GGCCTCTGAGCTATTCCAGAAGTAGTGAGGAGGCTTTTTTGGAGGCCTAGACTTTTGCAGAGACGGCCCA
AATTCGTAATCATGGTCATAGCTGTTTCCTGTGTGAAATTGTTATCCGCTCACAATTCCACACAACATAC
GAGCCGGAAGCATAAAGTGTAAAGCCTGGGGTGCCTAATGAGTGAGCTAACTCACATTAATTGCGTTGCG
CTCACTGCCCGCTTTCCAGTCGGGAAACCTGTCGTGCCAGCTGCATTAATGAATCGGCCAACGCGCGGGG
AGAGGCGGTTTGCGTATTGGGCGCTCTTCCGCTTCCTCGCTCACTGACTCGCTGCGCTCGGTCGTTCGGC
TGCGGCGAGCGGTATCAGCTCACTCAAAGGCGGTAATACGGTTATCCACAGAATCAGGGGATAACGCAGG
AAAGAACATGTGAGCAAAAGGCCAGCAAAAGGCCAGGAACCGTAAAAAGGCCGCGTTGCTGGCGTTTTTC
CATAGGCTCCGCCCCCCTGACGAGCATCACAAAAATCGACGCTCAAGTCAGAGGTGGCGAAACCCGACAG
GACTATAAAGATACCAGGCGTTTCCCCCTGGAAGCTCCCTCGTGCGCTCTCCTGTTCCGACCCTGCCGCT
TACCGGATACCTGTCCGCCTTTCTCCCTTCGGGAAGCGTGGCGCTTTCTCATAGCTCACGCTGTAGGTAT
CTCAGTTCGGTGTAGGTCGTTCGCTCCAAGCTGGGCTGTGTGCACGAACCCCCCGTTCAGCCCGACCGCT
GCGCCTTATCCGGTAACTATCGTCTTGAGTCCAACCCGGTAAGACACGACTTATCGCCACTGGCAGCAGC
CACTGGTAACAGGATTAGCAGAGCGAGGTATGTAGGCGGTGCTACAGAGTTCTTGAAGTGGTGGCCTAAC
TACGGCTACACTAGAAGGACAGTATTTGGTATCTGCGCTCTGCTGAAGCCAGTTACCTTCGGAAAAAGAG
TTGGTAGCTCTTGATCCGGCAAACAAACCACCGCTGGTAGCGGTGGTTTTTTTGTTTGCAAGCAGCAGAT
TACGCGCAGAAAAAAAGGATCTCAAGAAGATCCTTTGATCTTTTCTACGGGGTCTGACGCTCAGTGGAAC
GAAAACTCACGTTAAGGGATTTTGGTCATGAGATTATCAAAAAGGATCTTCACCTAGATCCTTTTAAATT
AAAAATGAAGTTTTAAATCAATCTAAAGTATATATGAGTAAACTTGGTCTGACAGTTACCAATGCTTAAT
CAGTGAGGCACCTATCTCAGCGATCTGTCTATTTCGTTCATCCATAGTTGCCTGACTCCCCGTCGTGTAG
ATAACTACGATACGGGAGGGCTTACCATCTGGCCCCAGTGCTGCAATGATACCGCGAGACCCACGCTCAC
CGGCTCCAGATTTATCAGCAATAAACCAGCCAGCCGGAAGGGCCGAGCGCAGAAGTGGTCCTGCAACTTT
ATCCGCCTCCATCCAGTCTATTAATTGTTGCCGGGAAGCTAGAGTAAGTAGTTCGCCAGTTAATAGTTTG
CGCAACGTTGTTGCCATTGCTACAGGCATCGTGGTGTCACGCTCGTCGTTTGGTATGGCTTCATTCAGCT
CCGGTTCCCAACGATCAAGGCGAGTTACATGATCCCCCATGTTGTGCAAAAAAGCGGTTAGCTCCTTCGG
TCCTCCGATCGTTGTCAGAAGTAAGTTGGCCGCAGTGTTATCACTCATGGTTATGGCAGCACTGCATAAT
TCTCTTACTGTCATGCCATCCGTAAGATGCTTTTCTGTGACTGGTGAGTACTCAACCAAGTCATTCTGAG
AATAGTGTATGCGGCGACCGAGTTGCTCTTGCCCGGCGTCAATACGGGATAATACCGCGCCACATAGCAG
AACTTTAAAAGTGCTCATCATTGGAAAACGTTCTTCGGGGCGAAAACTCTCAAGGATCTTACCGCTGTTG
AGATCCAGTTCGATGTAACCCACTCGTGCACCCAACTGATCTTCAGCATCTTTTACTTTCACCAGCGTTT
CTGGGTGAGCAAAAACAGGAAGGCAAAATGCCGCAAAAAAGGGAATAAGGGCGACACGGAAATGTTGAAT
ACTCATACTCTTCCTTTTTCAATATTATTGAAGCATTTATCAGGGTTATTGTCTCATGAGCGGATACATA
TTTGAATGTATTTAGAAAAATAAACAAATAGGGGTTCCGCGCACATTTCCCCGAAAAGTGCCACCTGACG
TCTAAGAAACCATTATTATCATGACATTAACCTATAAAAATAGGCGTATCACGAGGCCCTTTCGTCTCGC
GCGTTTCGGTGATGACGGTGAAAACCTCTGACACATGCAGCTCCCGGAGACGGTCACAGCTTGTCTGTAA
GCGGATGCCGGGAGCAGACAAGCCCGTCAGGGCGCGTCAGCGGGTGTTGGCGGGTGTCGGGGCTGGCTTA
ACTATGCGGCATCAGAGCAGATTGTACTGAGAGTGCACCATATGCGGTGTGAAATACCGCACAGATGCGT
AAGGAGAAAATACCGCATCAGGCGCCATTCGCCATTCAGGCTGCGCAACTGTTGGGAAGGGCGATCGGTG
CGGGCCTCTTCGCTATTACGCCAGCTGGCGAAAGGGGGATGTGCTGCAAGGCGATTAAGTTGGGTAACGC
CAGGGTTTTCCCAGTCACGACGTTGTAAAACGACGGCCAGTGCCAAGCTG
