>Addgene plasmid #65291 | pCDH_SBP-mCherry-Ecadherin | addgene partial sequence | sequence record 114855 | CMV-F 5'-CGCAAATGGGCGGTAGGCGTG-3'
GTGAACCGTCAGATCGCCTGGAGACGCCATCCACGCTGTTTTGACCTCCATAGAAGATTCTAGAGCTAGC
ACCGGTGGATCCGGCGCGCCATGTACAGGATGCAACTCCTGTCTTGCATTGCACTAAGTCTTGCACTTGT
CACGAATTCCGACGAGAAGACCACTGGTTGGCGAGGTGGACACGTTGTTGAAGGACTGGCTGGGGAACTT
GAACAACTTCGTGCACGACTGGAGCATCACCCACAAGGTCAACGTGAACCACCTGCAGGTGTGAGCAAGG
GCGAGGAGGATAACATGGCCATCATCAAGGAGTTCATGCGCTTCAAGGTGCACATGGAGGGCTCCGTGAA
CGGCCACGAGTTCGAGATCGAGGGCGAGGGCGAGGGCCGCCCCTACGAGGGCACCCAGACCGCCAAGCTG
AAGGTGACCAAGGGTGGCCCCCTGCCCTTCGCCTGGGACATCCTGTCCCCTCAGTTCATGTACGGCTCCA
AGGCCTACGTGAAGCACCCCGCCGACATCCCCGACTACTTGAAGCTGTCCTTCCCCGAGGGCTTCAAGTG
GGAGCGCGTGATGAACTTCGAGGACGGCGGCGTGGTGACCGTGACCCAGGACTCCTCCCTACAGGACGGC
GAGTTCATCTACAAGGTGAAGCTGCGCGGCACCAACTTCCCCTCCGACGG
