>Addgene plasmid #65291 | pCDH_SBP-mCherry-Ecadherin | addgene partial sequence | sequence record 114857 | EF1a-R 5'-CACGGCGACTACTGCACTTA-3'
CGGAGCCAGTACACGACATCACTTTCCCAGTTTACCCCGCGCCACCTTCTCTAGGCACCCGTTCAATTGC
CGACCCCTCCCCCCAACTTCTCGGGGACTGTGGGCGATGTGCGCTCTGCCCACTGACGGGCACCGGAGCG
ATCGCAGATCCTTCGCGGCCGCTTAATTAATTGGCCCTCGAGGCCCTAGTCGTCTTCGCCACCGCCGTAC
ATGTCCGCCAGCTTCTTGAATCGGTTGCCCCACTCGTTCAGATAATCGTAGTCCTGGTCCTGATCCGACT
CAGAGGAGTTCAGTGAGCTCAGGCTAGCGGCTTCAGAACCACTGCCCTCGTAATCGAACACCAACAGAGA
GTCGTAAGGGGGTGCCGTGGGGTCGCTGTCGGCTGCCTTCAGGTTTTCATCGATGAAGTTTCCAATTTCA
TCAGGATTGGCAGGACGGGGACGATACTGGGGCACGCTCATGAGGGTGGGAGCCACATCATTTCGAGTCA
CTTCCGGTCGGGCATCCAGGCCCCTGTGCAGCTGGCTCAAATCAAAGTCCTGGTCTTCTTCTCCACCTCC
TTCTTCATCATAGTAATACACATTGTCCCGGGTATCATCATCTGGTGGCAGCAGGGGCTCTTTGACCACC
GTTCTCCTCCGTAGAAACAGTAGGAGCAGCAGGATCAGAATCAGCAGGGCGAGGAT
