>Addgene plasmid #65291 | pCDH_SBP-mCherry-Ecadherin | addgene partial sequence | sequence record 115966 | mCherry-F 5'-ccccgtaatgcagaagaaga-3'
GAGGACGGCGCCCTGAAGGGCGAGATCAAGCAGAGGCTGAAGCTGAAGGACGGCGGCCACTACGACGCTG
AGGTCAAGACCACCTACAAGGCCAAGAAGCCCGTGCAGCTGCCCGGCGCCTACAACGTCAACATCAAGTT
GGACATCACCTCCCACAACGAGGACTACACCATCGTGGAACAGTACGAACGCGCCGAGGGCCGCCACTCC
ACCGGCGGCATGGACGAGCTGTACAAGGGCCGGCCAGACTGGGTCATCCCTCCCATCAGCTGCCCCGAAA
ATGAAAAGGGTGAATTCCCAAAGAACCTGGTTCAGATCAAATCCAACAGGGACAAAGAAACAAAGGTTTT
CTACAGCATCACCGGCCAAGGAGCTGACAAACCCCCCGTTGGCGTTTTCATCATTGAGAGGGAGACAGGC
TGGCTGAAAGTGACACAGCCTCTGGATAGAGAAGCCATTGCCAAGTACATCCTCTATTCTCATGCCGTGT
CATCAAATGGGGAAGCGGTGGAGGATCCCATGGAGATAGTGATCACAGTGACAGATCAGAATGACAACAG
GCCAGAGTTTACCCAGGAGGTGTTTGAGGGATCCGTTGCAGAAGGCGCTGTTCCAGGAACCTCCGTGATG
AAGGTCTCAGCCACCGATGCAGACGATGACGTCAACACCTACAACGCTGCCATCGCCTACACCATCGTCA
GCCAGGATCCTGAGCTGCCTCAC
